LOCUS       Exported 1640 bp ds-DNA linear SYN 13-JUN-2021
DEFINITION  synthetic linear DNA
ACCESSION   .
VERSION     .
KEYWORDS    TAL2345
SOURCE      synthetic DNA construct
  ORGANISM  synthetic DNA construct
REFERENCE   1 (bases 1 to 1640)
  AUTHORS   Reyon D, Tsai SQ, Khayter C, Foden JA, Sander JD, Joung JK
  TITLE     FLASH assembly of TALENs for high-throughput genome editing.
  JOURNAL   Nat Biotechnol. 2012 Apr 8. doi: 10.1038/nbt.2170.
  PUBMED    22484455
REFERENCE   2 (bases 1 to 1640)
  AUTHORS   .
  TITLE     Direct Submission
  JOURNAL   Exported Jun 13, 2021 from SnapGene Server 1.1.58
            http://www.snapgene.com
FEATURES             Location/Qualifiers
     source          1..1640
                     /organism="synthetic DNA construct"
                     /mol_type="other DNA"
ORIGIN
        1 gaacctgacc ccagaccagg tagtcgcaat cgcgtcacat gacgggggaa agcaagccct
       61 ggaaaccgtg caaaggttgt tgccggtcct ttgtcaagac cacggcctta caccggagca
      121 agtcgtggcc attgcatccc acgacggtgg caaacaggct cttgagacgg ttcagagact
      181 tctcccagtt ctctgtcaag cccacgggct gactcccgat caagttgtag cgattgcgtc
      241 caacggtgga gggaaacaag cattggagac tgtccaacgg ctccttcccg tgttgtgtca
      301 agcccacggt ttgacgcctg cacaagtggt cgccatcgcc tcgaatggcg gcggtaagca
      361 ggcgctggaa acagtacagc gcctgctgcc tgtactgtgc caggatcatg gactgacccc
      421 agaccaggta gtcgcaatcg cgtcaaacgg agggggaaag caagccctgg aaaccgtgca
      481 aaggttgttg ccggtccttt gtcaagacca cggccttaca ccggagcaag tcgtggccat
      541 tgcaagcaat gggggtggca aacaggctct tgagacggtt cagagacttc tcccagttct
      601 ctgtcaagcc cacgggctga ctcccgatca agttgtagcg attgcgaata acaatggagg
      661 gaaacaagca ttggagactg tccaacggct ccttcccgtg ttgtgtcaag cccacggttt
      721 gacgcctgca caagtggtcg ccatcgcctc gaatggcggc ggtaagcagg cgctggaaac
      781 agtacagcgc ctgctgcctg tactgtgcca ggatcatgga ctgaccccag accaggtagt
      841 cgcaatcgcg tcaaacggag ggggaaagca agccctggaa accgtgcaaa ggttgttgcc
      901 ggtcctttgt caagaccacg gccttacacc ggagcaagtc gtggccattg caagcaatgg
      961 gggtggcaaa caggctcttg agacggttca gagacttctc ccagttctct gtcaagccca
     1021 cgggctgact cccgatcaag ttgtagcgat tgcgtcgcat gacggaggga aacaagcatt
     1081 ggagactgtc caacggctcc ttcccgtgtt gtgtcaagcc cacggtttga cgcctgcaca
     1141 agtggtcgcc atcgcctcga atggcggcgg taagcaggcg ctggaaacag tacagcgcct
     1201 gctgcctgta ctgtgccagg atcatggact gaccccagac caggtagtcg caatcgcgaa
     1261 caataatggg ggaaagcaag ccctggaaac cgtgcaaagg ttgttgccgg tcctttgtca
     1321 agaccacggc cttacaccgg agcaagtcgt ggccattgca tcccacgacg gtggcaaaca
     1381 ggctcttgag acggttcaga gacttctccc agttctctgt caagcccacg ggctgactcc
     1441 cgatcaagtt gtagcgattg cgtccaacgg tggagggaaa caagcattgg agactgtcca
     1501 acggctcctt cccgtgttgt gtcaagccca cggtttgacg cctgcacaag tggtcgccat
     1561 cgcctccaat attggcggta agcaggcgct ggaaacagta cagcgcctgc tgcctgtact
     1621 gtgccaggat catggactga
//
