>Addgene plasmid #36765 | TAL2345 | addgene partial sequence | sequence record 48197 | CMV-F 5'-CGCAAATGGGCGGTAGGCGTG-3'
AGCTCTCTGGCTAACTAGAGAACCCACTGCTTACTGGCTTATCGAAATTAATACGACTCACTATAGGGAG
ACCCAAGCTGGCTAGCACCATGGACTACAAAGACCATGACGGTGATTATAAAGATCATGACATCGATTAC
AAGGATGACGATGACAAGATGGCCCCCAAGAAGAAGAGGAAGGTGGGCATTCACCGCGGGGTACCTATGG
TGGACTTGAGGACACTCGGTTATTCGCAACAGCAACAGGAGAAAATCAAGCCTAAGGTCAGGAGCACCGT
CGCGCAACACCACGAGGCGCTTGTGGGGCATGGCTTCACTCATGCGCATATTGTCGCGCTTTCACAGCAC
CCTGCGGCGCTTGGGACGGTGGCTGTCAAATACCAAGATATGATTGCGGCCCTGCCCGAAGCCACGCACG
AGGCAATTGTAGGGGTCGGTAAACAGTGGTCGGGAGCGCGAGCACTTGAGGCGCTGCTGACTGTGGCGGG
TGAGCTTAGGGGGCCTCCGCTCCAGCTCGACACCGGGCAGCTGCTGAAGATCGCGAAGAGAGGGGGAGTA
ACAGCGGTAGAGGCAGTGCACGCCTGGCGCAATG
