>Addgene plasmid #36765 | TAL2345 | addgene partial sequence | sequence record 48200 | JDS-TALEN-F 5'-TAGGGGTCGGTAAACAGTGG-3'
TGCTGACTGTGGCGGGTGAGCTTAGGGGGCCTCCGCTCCAGCTCGACACCGGGCAGCTGCTGAAGATCGC
GAAGAGAGGGGGAGTAACAGCGGTAGAGGCAGTGCACGCCTGGCGCAATGCGCTCACCGGGGCCCCCTTG
AACCTGACCCCAGACCAGGTAGTCGCAATCGCGTCACATGACGGGGGAAAGCAAGCCCTGGAAACCGTGC
AAAGGTTGTTGCCGGTCCTTTGTCAAGACCACGGCCTTACACCGGAGCAAGTCGTGGCCATTGCATCCCA
CGACGGTGGCAAACAGGCTCTTGAGACGGTTCAGAGACTTCTCCCAGTTCTCTGTCAAGCCCACGGGCTG
ACTCCCGATCAAGTTGTAGCGATTGCGTCCAACGGTGGAGGGAAACAAGCATTGGAGACTGTCCAACGGC
TCCTTCCCGTGTTGTGTCAAGCCCACGGTTTGACGCCTGCACAAGTGGTCGCCATCGCCTCGAATGGCGG
CGGTAAGCAGGCGCTGGAAACAGTACAGCGCCTGCTGCCTGTACTGTGCCAGGATCATGGACTGACCCCA
GACCAGGTAGTCGCAATCGCGTCAAACGGAGGGGGAAAGCAAGCCCTGGAAACCGTGCAAAGGTTGTTGC
CGGTCCTTTGTCAAGACCACGGCCTTACACCGGAGCAAGTCGTGGCCATTGCAAGCAATGGGGGTGGCAA
ACAGGCTCTTGAGACGGTTCAGAGACTTCTCCCAGTTCTCTGTCAAGCCCACGGGCTGACTCCCGATCAA
GTTGTAGCGATTGCGAATAACAATGGAGGGAAACAAGCATTGGAGACTGTCCAACGGCTCCTTCCCGTGT
TGTGTCAAGCCCACGGTTTGACGCCTGCACAAGTGGTCGCCATCGCCTCGAATGGCGGCGGTAAGCAGG
