[The description below was written by a language model from this plasmid's Addgene catalogue record and the feature table of its GenBank file.]
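Description:
TAL2345 is a mammalian expression plasmid encoding the right-hand monomer of a TALEN pair directed against the human PTEN gene. It is built on the JDS70 backbone, a TALEN expression vector of about 6.4 kb, into which a roughly 1.6 kb array of TAL effector repeats was inserted through BsmBI sites that were destroyed during cloning. The repeat array was generated by the FLASH assembly method, a high-throughput approach for building custom TALE DNA-binding domains. The plasmid is a high-copy construct propagated in E. coli under ampicillin selection.

The backbone supplies the flanking parts of the nuclease, so the inserted repeats are expressed as a fusion carrying an N-terminal 3X FLAG tag, useful for detecting the protein, and a C-terminal wild-type FokI cleavage domain. Expression in mammalian cells is driven by the CMV promoter, and the vector type also lists a T7 promoter that allows in vitro synthesis of mRNA. Because FokI cuts only as a dimer, this right monomer is meant to be used with a matching left PTEN TALEN that binds the adjacent half-site, so that the two nuclease domains meet over the spacer and make a double-strand break. Repair of that break can introduce mutations or support targeted editing at PTEN.

The catalogue lists the insert species as human, although the linked gene entry uses mouse-style nomenclature. The sequence record held for this plasmid covers only the 1640 bp insert and carries no annotated features, so the backbone elements described here come from the catalogue fields rather than from the feature table.
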