Addgene plasmid #36765: TAL2345
Depositing lab: Keith Joung. Depositing organization: Massachusetts General Hospital. Publication: FLASH assembly of TALENs for high-throughput genome editing. Reyon D, Tsai SQ, Khayter C, Foden JA, Sander JD, Joung JK. Nat Biotechnol. 2012 Apr 8. doi: 10.1038/nbt.2170. PubMed 22484455.
Backbone
  Vector backbone: JDS70
  Backbone manufacturer: Joung lab (Addgene Plasmid # 32285)
  Backbone size w/o insert (bp): 6447
  Vector type: Mammalian, T7 for in vitro mRNA synthesis
Growth in bacteria
  Bacterial resistance: Ampicillin, 100 μg/mL
  Growth temperature: 37°C
  Growth strain: XL1 Blue
  Copy number: High Copy
Gene/Insert
  Gene/Insert name: PTEN-TALEN_Right (alt name: PTEN)
  Species: H. sapiens (human)
  Insert size (bp): 1640
  Entrez Gene: Pten (a.k.a. 2310035O07Rik, A130070J02Rik, B430203M17Rik, MMAC1, PTENbeta, TEP1)
  Promoter: CMV
  Tag / fusion protein: 3X Flag (N terminal on backbone); WT FOKI (C terminal on backbone)
  Cloning method: Restriction Enzyme; 5′ cloning site BsmBI (destroyed during cloning); 3′ cloning site BsmBI (destroyed during cloning)
  Sequencing primers: 5′ CMV-F; 3′ BGH-rev
Terms and licenses: Academic/Nonprofit Terms; Industry Terms: Not Available to Industry
Depositor comments: Target binding site: TCCTTTTGTTTCTGCTAA It is strongly recommended that users perform a diagnostic digest to verify this plasmid prior to use. For example, a double digest of the plasmid with BamHI and KpnI should result in two bands at 2.2kb and 5.9kb.
How to cite: TAL2345 was a gift from Keith Joung (Addgene plasmid # 36765 ; http://n2t.net/addgene:36765 ; RRID:Addgene_36765)
